>Addgene plasmid #200297 | PflQ2MT Pseudomonas fluorescens Q2-87 Metallothionein | addgene full sequence | sequence record 394920 | Addgene NGS Result
GGCACTTTTCGGGGAAATGTGCGCGGAACCCCTATTTGTTTATTTTTCTAAATACATTCAAATATGTATC
CGCTCATGAGACAATAACCCTGATAAATGCTTCAATAATATTGAAAAAGGAAGAGTATGAGTATTCAACA
TTTCCGTGTCGCCCTTATTCCCTTTTTTGCGGCATTTTGCCTTCCTGTTTTTGCTCACCCAGAAACGCTG
GTGAAAGTAAAAGATGCTGAAGATCAGTTGGGTGCACGAGTGGGTTACATCGAACTGGATCTCAACAGCG
GTAAGATCCTTGAGAGTTTTCGCCCCGAAGAACGTTTCCCAATGATGAGCACTTTTAAAGTTCTGCTATG
TGGCGCGGTATTATCCCGTGTTGACGCCGGGCAAGAGCAACTCGGTCGCCGCATACACTATTCTCAGAAT
GACTTGGTTGAGTACTCACCAGTCACAGAAAAGCATCTTACGGATGGCATGACAGTAAGAGAATTATGCA
GTGCTGCCATAACCATGAGTGATAACACTGCGGCCAACTTACTTCTGACAACGATCGGAGGACCGAAGGA
GCTAACCGCTTTTTTGCACAACATGGGGGATCATGTAACTCGCCTTGATCGTTGGGAACCGGAGCTGAAT
GAAGCCATACCAAACGACGAGCGTGACACCACGATGCCTGTAGCAATGGCAACAACGTTGCGCAAACTAT
TAACTGGCGAACTACTTACTCTAGCTTCCCGGCAACAATTAATAGACTGGATGGAGGCGGATAAAGTTGC
AGGACCACTTCTGCGCTCGGCCCTTCCGGCTGGCTGGTTTATTGCTGATAAATCTGGAGCCGGTGAGCGT
GGGTCTCGCGGTATCATTGCAGCACTGGGGCCAGATGGTAAGCCCTCCCGTATCGTAGTTATCTACACGA
CGGGGAGTCAGGCAACTATGGATGAACGAAATAGACAGATCGCTGAGATAGGTGCCTCACTGATTAAGCA
TTGGTAACTGTCAGACCAAGTTTACTCATATATACTTTAGATTGATT
[38 nt withheld, positions 1028-1065]
A
[37 nt withheld, positions 1067-1103]
ATTTTGTTAAAATTCGCGTTAAATTTTTGTTAAATCAGCTCATTTTTTAACCAATAGGCCGAAATCGGCA
AAATCCCTTATAAATCAAAAGAATAGCCCGAGATAGGGT
[37 nt withheld, positions 1213-1249]
AAAGAACGTGGACTCCAACGTCAAAGG
[141 nt withheld, positions 1277-1417]
G
[125 nt withheld, positions 1419-1543]
AAAGGATCTAGGTGAAGATCCTTTTTGATAATCTCATGACCAAAATCCCTTAACGTGAGTTTTCGTTCCA
CTGAGCGTCAGACCCCGTAGAAAAGATCAAAGGATCTTCTTGAGATCCTTTTTTTCTGCGCGTAATCTGC
TGCTTGCAAACAAAAAAACCACCGCTACCAGCGGTGGTTTGTTTGCCGGATCAAGAGCTACCAACTCTTT
TTCCGAAGGTAACTGGCTTCAGCAGAGCGCAGATACCAAATACTGTCCTTCTAGTGTAGCCGTAGTTAGG
CCACCACTTCAAGAACTCTGTAGCACCGCCTACATACCTCGCTCTGCTAATCCTGTTACCAGTGGCTGCT
GCCAGTGGCGATAAGTCGTGTCTTACCGGGTTGGACTCAAGACGATAGTTACCGGATAAGGCGCAGCGGT
CGGGCTGAACGGGGGGTTCGTGCACACAGCCCAGCTTGGAGCGAACGACCTACACCGAACTGAGATACCT
ACAGCGTGAGCTATGAGAAAGCGCCACGCTTCCCGAAGGGAGAAAGGCGGACAGGTATCCGGTAAGCGGC
AGGGTCGGAACAGGAGAGCGCACGAGGGAGCTTCCAGGGGGAAACGCCTGGTATCTTTATAGTCCTGTCG
GGTTTCGCCACCTCTGACTTGAGCGTCGATTTTTGTGATGCTCGTCAGGGGGGCGGAGCCTATGGAAAAA
CGCCAGCAACGCGGCCTTTTTACGGTTCCTGGCCTTTTGCTGGCCTTTTGCTCACATGTTCTTTCCTGCG
TTATCCCCTGATTCTGTGGATAACCGTATTACCGCCTTTGAGTGAGCTGATACCGCTCGCCGCAGCCGAA
CGACCGAGCGCAGCGAGTCAGTGAGCGAGGAAGCTATGGTGCACTCTCAGTACAATCTGCTCTGATGCCG
CATAGTTAAGCCAGTATACACTCCGCTATCGCTACGTGACTGGGTCATGGCTGCGCCCCGACACCCGCCA
ACACCCGCTGACGCGCCCTGACGGGCTTGTCTGCTCCCGGCATCCGCTTACAGACAAGCTGTGACCGTCT
CCGGGAGCTGCATGTGTCAGAGGTTTTCACCGTCATCACCGAAACGCGCGAGGCAGCTGCGGTAAAGCTC
ATCAGCGTGGTCGTGCAGCGATTCACAGATGTCTGCCTGTTCATCCGCGTCCAGCTCGTTGAGTTTCTCC
AGAAGCGTTAATGTCTGGCTTCTGATAAAGCGGGCCATGTTAAGGGCGGTTTTTTCCTGTTTGGTCACTG
ATGCCTCCGTGTAAGGGGGATTTCTGTTCATGGGGGTAATGATACCGATGAAACGAGAGAGGATGCTCAC
GATACGGGTTACTGATGATGAACATGCCCGGTTACTGGAACGTTGTGAGGGTAAACAACTGGCGGTATGG
ATGCGGCGGGACCAGAGAAAAATCACTCAGGGTCAATGCCAGCCGAACGCCAGCAAGACGTAGCCCAGCG
CGTCGGCCGCCATGCCGGCGATAATGGCCTGCTTCTCGCCGAAACGTTTGGTGGCGGGACCAGTGACGAA
GGCTTGAGCGAGGGCGTGCAAGATTCCGAATACCGCAAGCGACAGGCCGATCATCGTCGCGCTCCAGCGA
AAGCGGTCCTCGCCGAAAATGACCCAGAGCGCTGCCGGCACCTGTCCTACGAGTTGCATGATAAAGAAGA
CAGTCATAAGTGCGGCGACGATAGTCATGCCCCGCGCCCACCGGAAGGAGCTGACTGGGTTGAAGGCTCT
CAAGGGCATCGGTCGAGATCCCGGTGCCTAATGAGTGAGCTAACTTACATTAATTGCGTTGCGCTCACTG
CCCGCTTTCCAGTCGGGAAACCTGTCGTGCCAGCTGCATTAATGAATCGGCCAACGCGCGGGGAGAGGCG
GTTTGCGTATTGGGCGCCAGGGTGGTTTTTCTTTTCACCAGTGAGACGGGCAACAGCTGATTGCCCTTCA
CCGCCTGGCCCTGAGAGAGTTGCAGCAAGCGGTCCACGCTGGTTTGCCCCAGCAGGCGAAAATCCTGTTT
GATGGTGGTTAACGGCGGGATATAACATGAGCTGTCTTCGGTATCGTCGTATCCCACTACCGAGATGTCC
GCACCAACGCGCAGCCCGGACTCGGTAATGGCGCGCATTGCGCCCAGCGCCATCTGATCGTTGGCAACCA
GCATCGCAGTGGGAACGATGCCCTCATTCAGCATTTGCATGGTTTGTTGAAAACCGGACATGGCACTCCA
GTCGCCTTCCCGTTCCGCTATCGGCTGAATTTGATTGCGAGTGAGATATTTATGCCAGCCAGCCAGACGC
AGACGCGCCGAGACAGAACTTAATGGGCCCGCTAACAGCGCGATTTGCTGGTGACCCAATGCGACCAGAT
GCTCCACGCCCAGTCGCGTACCGTCTTCATGGGAGAAAATAATACTGTTGATGGGTGTCTGGTCAGAGAC
ATCAAGAAATAACGCCGGAACATTAGTGCAGGCAGCTTCCACAGCAATGGCATCCTGGTCATCCAGCGGA
TAGTTAATGATCAGCCCACTGACGCGTTGCGCGAGAAGATTGTGCACCGCCGCTTTACAGGCTTCGACGC
CGCTTCGTTCTACCATCGACACCACCACGCTGGCACCCAGTTGATCGGCGCGAGATTTAATCGCCGCGAC
AATTTGCGACGGCGCGTGCAGGGCCAGACTGGAGGTGGCAACGCCAATCAGCAACGACTGTTTGCCCGCC
AGTTGTTGTGCCACGCGGTTGGGAATGTAATTCAGCTCCGCCATCGCCGCTTCCACTTTTTCCCGCGTTT
TCGCAGAAACGTGGCTGGCCTGGTTCACCACGCGGGAAACGGTCTGATAAGAGACACCGGCATACTCTGC
GACATCGTATAACGTTACTGGTTTCACATTCACCACCCTGAATTGACTCTCTTCCGGGCGCTATCATGCC
ATACCGCGAAAGGTTTTGCGCCATTCGATGGTGTCCGGGATCTCGACGCTCTCCCTTATGCGACTCCTGC
ATTAGGAAGCAGCCCAGTAGTAGGTTGAGGCCGTTGAGCACCGCCGCCGCAAGGAATGGTGCATGCCGGC
ATGCCGCCCTTTCGTCTTCAAGAATTAATTCCCAATTCCCCAGGCATCAAATAAAACGAAAGGCTCAGTC
GAAAGACTGGGCCTTTCGTTTTATCTGTTGTTTGTCGGTGAACGCTCTCCTGAGTAGGACAAATCCGCCG
GGAGCGGATTTGAACGTTGCGAAGCAACGGCCCGGAGGGTGGCGGGCAGGACGCCCGCCATAAACTGCCA
GGAATTAATTCCCCAGGCATCAAATAAAACGAAAGGCTCAGTCGAAAGACTGGGCCTTTCGTTTTATCTG
TTGTTTGTCGGTGAACGCTCTCCTGAGTAGGACAAATCCGCCGGGAGCGGATTTGAACGTTGCGAAGCAA
CGGCCCGGAGGGTGGCGGGCAGGACGCCCGCCATAAACTGCCAGGAATTAATTCCCCAGGCATCAAATAA
AACGAAAGGCTCAGTCGAAAGACTGGGCCTTTCGTTTTATCTGTTGTTTGTCGGTGAACGCTCTCCTGAG
TAGGACAAATCCGCCGGGAGCGGATTTGAACGTTGCGAAGCAACGGCCCGGAGGGTGGCGGGCAGGACGC
CCGCCATAAACTGCCAGGAATTAATTCCCCAGGCATCAAATAAAACGAAAGGCTCAGTCGAAAGACTGGG
CCTTTCGTTTTATCTGTTGTTTGTCGGTGAACGCTCTCCTGAGTAGGACAAATCCGCCGGGAGCGGATTT
GAACGTTGCGAAGCAACGGCCCGGAGGGTGGCGGGCAGGACGCCCGCCATAAACTGCCAGGAATTAATTC
CCCAGGCATCAAATAAAACGAAAGGCTCAGTCGAAAGACTGGGCCTTTCGTTTTATCTGTTGTTTGTCGG
TGAACGCTCTCCTGAGTAGGACAAATCCGCCGGGAGCGGATTTGAACGTTGCGAAGCAACGGCCCGGAGG
GTGGCGGGCAGGACGCCCGCCATAAACTGCCAGGAATTGGGGATCGGAATTAATTCCCGGTTTAAACCGG
GGATCTCGATCCCGCGAAATTAATACGACTCACTATAGGGGAATTGTGAGCGGATAACAATTCCCCTCTA
GAAATAATTTTGTTTAACTTTAAGAAGGAGATATACTTATGAAAATCGAAGAAGGTAAACTGGTAATCGG
TTCCCTGGAGGGTTGCTTTGCCAAGGGTACCAATGTTTTAATGGCGGATGGGTCTATTGAATGTATTGAA
AACATTGAGGTTGGTAATAAGGTCATGGGTAAAGATGGCAGACCTCGTGAGGTAATTAAATTGCCCAGAG
GAAGAGAAACTATGTACAGCGTCGTGCAGAAAAGTCAGCACAGAGCCCACAAAAGTGACTCAAGTCGTGA
AGTGCCAGAATTACTCAAGTTTACGTGTAATGCGACCCATGAGTTGGTTGTTAGAACACCTCGTAGTGTC
CGCCGTTTGTCTCGTACCATTAAGGGTGTCGAATATTTTGAAGTTATTACTTTTGAGATGGGCCAAAAGA
AAGCCCCCGACGGTAGAATTGTTGAGCTTGTCAAGGAAGTTTCAAAGAGCTACCCAATATCTGAGGGGCC
TGAGAGAGCCAACGAATTAGTAGAATCCTATAGAAAGGCTTCAAATAAAGCTTATTTTGAGTGGACTATT
GAGGCCAGAGATCTTTCTCTGTTGGGTTCCCATGTTCGTAAAGCTACCTACCAGACTTACGCTCCAATTC
TTTATGAGAATGACCACTTTTTCGACTACATGCAAAAAAGTAAGTTTCATCTCACCATTGAAGGTCCAAA
AGTACTTGCTTATTTACTTGGTTTATGGATTGGTGATGGATTGTCTGACAGGGCAACTTTTTCGGTTGAT
TCCAGAGATACTTCTTTGATGGAACGTGTTACTGAATATGCTGAAAAGTTGAATTTGTGCGCCGAGTATA
AGGACAGAAAAGAACCACAAGTTGCCAAAACTGTTAATTTGTACTCTAAAGTTGTCAGAGGTGCTAGCAC
AAATCCTGGTGTATCCGCTTGGCAGGTCAACACAGCTTATACTGCGGGACAATTGGTCACATATAACGGC
AAGACGTATAAATGTTTGCAGCCCCACACCTCCTTGGCAGGATGGGAACCATCCAACGTTCCTGCCTTGT
GGCAGCTTCAAGGTGGCCACGGTGGTATTCGCAATAATCTTAATACTGAGAATCCATTATGGGACGCTAT
TGTTGGCTTAGGATTCTTGAAGGACGGTGTCAAAAATATTCCTTCTTTCTTGTCTACGGACAATATCGGT
ACTCGTGAAACATTTCTTGCTGGTCTAATTGATTCTGATGGCTATGTTACTGATGAGCATGGTATTAAAG
CAACAATAAAGACAATTCATACTTCTGTCAGAGATGGTTTGGTTTCCCTTGCTCGTTCTTTAGGCTTAGT
AGTCTCGGTTAACGCAGAACCTGCTAAGGTTGACATGAATGTCACCAAACATAAAATTAGTTATGCTATT
TATATGTCTGGTGGAGATGTTTTGCTTAACGTTCTTTCGAAGTGTGCCGGCTCTAAAAAATTCAGGCCTG
CTCCCGCCGCTGCTTTTGCACGTGAGTGCCGCGGATTTTATTTCGAGTTACAAGAATTGAAGGAAGACGA
TTATTATGGGATTACTTTATCTGATGATTCTGATCATCAGTTTTTGCTTGGATCTCAGGTTGTTGTACAG
AACATGAATGAACTGCGTTGCGGCTGTCCGGATTGCCATTGCAAAGTCGATCCGGAGCGTGTATTCAATC
ATGATGGCGAAGCGTATTGCTCTCAGGCGTGTGCGGAACAGCACCCGAACGGCGAGCCGTGTCCGGCGCC
GGACTGCCACTGTGAGCGTAGCGGCAAAGTAGGCGGCCGTGATATCACCAACAATCAGCTGGATGAGGCT
CTGGAAGAGACTTTTCCGGCTTCTGATCCAATCTCCCCGTAAGGTAATTAAATAACTAGTTGATCCGGCT
GCTAACAAAGCCCGAAAGGAAGCTGAGTTGGCTGCTGCCACCGCTGAGCAATAACTAGCATAACCCCTTG
GGGCCTCTAAACGGGTCTTGAGGGGTTTTTTGCTGAAAGGAGGAACTATATCCGGATAACTACGTCAGGT
Features (pLannotate 1.2.2; 25 found; start..end, strand, type, name):
     22..126     +  promoter       AmpR promoter: bla
    127..987     +  CDS            AmpR: β-lactamase; bla; confers resistance to ampicillin, carbenicillin, and related antibiotics
   1029..1542    -  rep_origin     M13 ori (sequence partly withheld): M13 bacteriophage origin of replication; arrow indicates direction of (+) strand synthesis
   1653..2241    +  rep_origin     ori: high-copy-number ColE1/pMB1/pBR322/pUC origin of replication
   2418..2508    -  misc_feature   bom (fragment): basis of mobility region from pBR322
   2610..2801    -  CDS            rop: Rop protein, which maintains plasmids at low copy number; rop
   2842..2952    +  CDS            mbeC (fragment): MBEC_ECOLX - Experimental evidence at protein level: Swiss-Prot protein existence level 1. Required for efficient mobilization of ColE1 plasmid and is thus essential to promote the specific transfer of the plasmid during conjugation. Probably functions by inducing DNA bending, helping the MbeA relaxase to melt the DNA around the nic site and cleave the phosphodiester bond. Binds specifically double-stranded DNA (dsDNA) containing the ColE1 oriT but does not recognize the inverted repeat (IR). From Escherichia coli.
   2987..3309    -  CDS            TcR (fragment): tetracycline efflux protein; tet; confers resistance to tetracycline
   3324..3345    -  protein_bind   CAP binding site: CAP binding activates transcription in the presence of cAMP. E. coli catabolite activator protein
   3358..4440    -  CDS            lacI: lac repressor; lacI; The lac repressor binds to the lac operator to inhibit transcription in E. coli. This inhibition can be relieved by adding lactose or isopropyl-β-D-thiogalactopyranoside (IPTG).
   4441..4518    -  promoter       lacI promoter: lacI
   4526..4619    -  CDS            TcR (fragment): tetracycline efflux protein; tet; confers resistance to tetracycline
   4671..4757    +  terminator     rrnB T1 terminator: Escherichia coli rrnB; transcription terminator T1 from the E. coli rrnB gene
   4854..4940    +  terminator     rrnB T1 terminator: Escherichia coli rrnB; transcription terminator T1 from the E. coli rrnB gene
   5037..5123    +  terminator     rrnB T1 terminator: Escherichia coli rrnB; transcription terminator T1 from the E. coli rrnB gene
   5220..5306    +  terminator     rrnB T1 terminator: Escherichia coli rrnB; transcription terminator T1 from the E. coli rrnB gene
   5403..5489    +  terminator     rrnB T1 terminator: Escherichia coli rrnB; transcription terminator T1 from the E. coli rrnB gene
   5624..5642    +  promoter       T7 promoter: promoter for bacteriophage T7 RNA polymerase
   5643..5667    +  protein_bind   lac operator: The lac repressor binds to the lac operator to inhibit transcription in E. coli. This inhibition can be relieved by adding lactose or isopropyl-β-D-thiogalactopyranoside (IPTG). lac repressor encoded by lacI
   5682..5704    +  RBS            RBS: efficient ribosome binding site from bacteriophage T7 gene 10 (Olins and Rangwala, 1989)
   5757..6575    +  CDS            Sce VMA intein 5' region: 5' region of the intein from the yeast Vma1 subunit of the vacuolar ATPase (Chong et al., 1998); Saccharomyces cerevisiae VMA1
   6582..6734    +  CDS            CBD: chitin binding domain from chitinase A1 (Watanabe et al., 1994); Bacillus circulans chiA
   6738..7286    +  CDS            Sce VMA intein 3' region: modified 3' region of the intein from the yeast Vma1 subunit of the vacuolar ATPase (Chong et al., 1998); Saccharomyces cerevisiae VMA1; C-terminal cleavage of this intein can be induced by thiols.
   7561..7610    +  CDS            SET1 (fragment): solubility-enhancement tag derived from T7 phage gene 10B
   7618..7665    +  terminator     T7 terminator: transcription terminator for bacteriophage T7 RNA polymerase
