[The description below was written by a language model from this plasmid's Addgene catalogue record and pLannotate feature annotations shown in this document.]
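Description:
PflQ2MT is a bacterial expression plasmid built on the pTYB21 backbone for producing recombinant metallothionein from Pseudomonas fluorescens Q2-87 in E. coli. It is propagated through a ColE1/pMB1-type origin and selected with ampicillin via the bla gene. The catalogue lists it as high copy, although the feature table also shows a rop gene, which normally moderates copy number. An M13 phage origin is present as well, along with pBR322-derived remnants (a bom fragment, an mbeC fragment and tetracycline-resistance fragments) that are backbone leftovers rather than functional parts.

The expression cassette is driven by a T7 promoter with an adjacent lac operator and a T7 gene 10 ribosome binding site. A plasmid-borne lacI gene supplies repressor, so transcription depends on T7 RNA polymerase and can be induced with IPTG. Five tandem rrnB T1 terminators sit upstream of the promoter, presumably insulating the cassette from read-through transcription, and a T7 terminator closes it. The open reading frame begins with the Saccharomyces cerevisiae VMA1 intein, which is split by an embedded chitin binding domain from Bacillus circulans chitinase A1. This forms the N-terminal fusion tag carried on the backbone. The metallothionein coding sequence, inserted by Gibson assembly, is not annotated as a feature. It presumably lies in the unannotated interval between the 3' part of the intein and the T7 terminator region.

In this arrangement the fusion protein can be captured on chitin resin, and thiol-induced cleavage at the intein's C-terminal junction releases the target protein from the tag. According to the associated publication, the protein was used to compare Zn(II) binding affinities and zinc buffering capacity among animal, plant and bacterial metallothioneins.
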