Addgene plasmid #200297: PflQ2MT Pseudomonas fluorescens Q2-87 Metallothionein
Purpose: Bacterial expression plasmids for production of recombinant Pseudomonas fluorescens Q2-87 Metallothionein
Depositing lab: Artur Krężel. Depositing organization: University of Wroclaw. Publication: Differentiated Zn(II) binding affinities in animal, plant, and bacterial metallothioneins define their zinc buffering capacity at physiological pZn. Mosna K, Jurczak K, Krezel A. Metallomics. 2023 Oct 4;15(10):mfad061. doi: 10.1093/mtomcs/mfad061. PubMed 37804185.
Backbone
  Vector backbone: pTYB21
  Vector type: Bacterial Expression
Growth in bacteria
  Bacterial resistance: Ampicillin, 100 μg/mL
  Growth temperature: 37°C
  Growth strain: DH5alpha
  Copy number: High Copy
Gene/Insert
  Gene/Insert name: Gene of metallothionein with Chiting Binding Domanin-Intein
  Species: Pseudomonas fluorescens
  Tag / fusion protein: Chiting Binding Domanin-Intein (N terminal on backbone)
  Cloning method: Gibson Cloning
Terms and licenses: Academic/Nonprofit Terms; Industry Terms: Not Available to Industry
How to cite: PflQ2MT Pseudomonas fluorescens Q2-87 Metallothionein was a gift from Artur Krężel (Addgene plasmid # 200297 ; http://n2t.net/addgene:200297 ; RRID:Addgene_200297)
